>Addgene plasmid #55541 | mTurquoise-CEBPA237-C-4 | depositor partial sequence | sequence record 85949 | insert sequence
ACCCCGGTTCGCCACCATGGTGAGCAAGGGCGAGGAGCTGTTCACCGGGGTGGTGCCCATCCTGGTCGAG
CTGGACGGCGACGTAAACGGCCACAAGTTCAGCGTGTCCGGCGAGGGCGAGGGCGATGCCACCTACGGCA
AGCTGACCCTGAAGTTCATCTGCACCACCGGCAAGCTGCCCGTGCCCTGGCCCACCCTCGTGACCACCCT
GTCCTGGGGCGTGCAGTGCTTCGCCCGCTACCCCGACCACATGAAGCAGCACGACTTCTTCAAGTCCGCC
ATGCCCGAAGGCTACGTCCAGGAGCGCACCATCTTCTTCAAGGACGACGGCAACTACAAGACCCGCGCCG
AGGTGAAGTTCGAGGGCGACACCCTGGTGAACCGCATCGAGCTGAAGGGCATCGACTTCAAGGAGGACGG
CAACATCCTGGGGCACAAGCTGGAGTACAACTACATCAGCGACAACGTCTATATCACCGCCGACAAGCAG
AAGAACGGCATCAAGGCCAACTTCAAGATCCGCCACAACATCGAGGACGGCGGCGTGCAGCTCGCCGACC
ACTACCAGCAGAACACCCCCATCGGCGACGGCCCCGTGCTGCTGCCCGACAACCACTACCTGAGCACCCA
GTCCAAGCTGAGCAAAGACCCCAACGAGAAGCGCGATCACATGGTCCTGCTGGAGTTCGTGACCGCCGCC
GGGATCACTCTCGGCATGGACGAGCTGTACAAGTCCGGACCTGCAATGGGTGCTGCGGGCCTGCCGGGCC
CCGGGGGCTCGCTCAAGGGCTTGGCTGGTCCGCACCCCGACCTCCGCACCGGCGGCGGCGGCGGCGGCGG
GGCCGGCGCGGGCAAGGCCAAGAAGTCGGTGGATAAGAACAGCAACGAGTACCGGGTACGGCGGGAACGC
AACAACATCGCGGTGCGCAAGAGCCGAGATAAAGCCAAACAGCGCAACGTGGAGACGCAGCAGAAGGTGT
TGGAGTTGACCAGTGACAATGACCGCCTGCGCAAGCGGGTGGAACAGCTGAGCCGTGAACTGGACACGCT
GCGGGGTATCTTCCGCCAGCTGCCTGAGAGCTCCTTGGTCAAGGCCATGGGCAACTGCGCGTGAGGCGCG
CGGATCCACCGGATCTAGATAACTGATCATAATCAGCCATA
