[The description below was written by a language model from this plasmid's Addgene catalogue record.]
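Description:
mTurquoise-CEBPA237-C-4 is a mammalian expression plasmid built on the mTurquoise-C1 backbone (about 4.75 kb without the insert), a C1-style fluorescent protein fusion vector. It is maintained as a high-copy plasmid in E. coli under kanamycin selection. It also carries a neomycin resistance marker, so transfected mammalian cells can be selected with G418. The record provides no feature table, so the origin of replication and the promoters driving the resistance cassette are not stated. The listed 3′ sequencing primer does imply an SV40 polyadenylation signal downstream of the expression cassette.

The payload is rat (Rattus norvegicus) CEBPA, which encodes the CCAAT/enhancer-binding protein alpha transcription factor. It is expressed from the CMV immediate-early promoter for strong constitutive transcription in mammalian cells. The cyan fluorescent protein mTurquoise is supplied by the backbone and sits at the N terminus of the fusion, with the CEBPA sequence following it. The "237" in the name may indicate a particular portion or truncation of CEBPA, and the "4" may refer to a linker length. The record does not explain either element, nor does it give the insert size or cloning method.

The stated purpose is nuclear localization. The fusion acts as a cyan marker of the nucleus in fluorescence imaging of live or fixed cells, with excitation at 434 nm and emission at 474 nm. This makes it suitable for labelling nuclei in transfected cells and for multicolour imaging alongside spectrally distinct fluorescent proteins.
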