Addgene plasmid #55541: mTurquoise-CEBPA237-C-4
Purpose: Localization: Nucleus, Excitation: 434, Emission: 474
Depositing lab: Michael Davidson. Depositing organization: Florida State University, Tallahassee.
Backbone
  Vector backbone: mTurquoise-C1
  Backbone size w/o insert (bp): 4750
  Vector type: Mammalian Expression
  Selectable markers: Neomycin (select with G418)
Growth in bacteria
  Bacterial resistance: Kanamycin, 50 μg/mL
  Growth temperature: 37°C
  Growth strain: DH5alpha
  Copy number: High Copy
Gene/Insert
  Gene/Insert name: CEBPA (alt name: NM_012524.3)
  Species: R. norvegicus (rat)
  Promoter: CMV
  Tag / fusion protein: mTurquoise (N terminal on backbone)
  Cloning method: Unknown
  Sequencing primers: 5′ CMV-F; 3′ SV40pA-R
Terms and licenses: Academic/Nonprofit Terms; Industry Terms
Depositor comments: . Excitation = 434; Emission = 474
How to cite: mTurquoise-CEBPA237-C-4 was a gift from Michael Davidson (Addgene plasmid # 55541 ; http://n2t.net/addgene:55541 ; RRID:Addgene_55541)
